>Addgene plasmid #242079 | pNQ058 | addgene full sequence | sequence record 489332 | Addgene NGS Result
GTCTGGCTTCTGATAAAGCGGGCCATGTTAAGGGCGGTTTTTTCCTGTTTGGTCACTGATGCCTCCGTGT
AAGGGGGATTTCTGTTCATGGGGGTAATGATACCGATGAAACGAGAGAGGATGCTCACGATACGGGTTAC
TGATGATGAACATGCCCGGTTACTGGAACGTTGTGAGGGTAAACAACTGGCGGTATGGATGCGGCGGGAC
CAGAGAAAAATCACTCAGGGTCAATGCCAGCGCTTCGTTAATACAGATGTAGGTGTTCCACAGGGTAGCC
AGCAGCATCCTGCGATGCAGATCCGGAACATAATGGTGCAGGGCGCTGACTTCCGCGTTTCCAGACTTTA
CGAAACACGGAAACCGAAGACCATTCATGTTGTTGCTCAGGTCGCAGACGTTTTGCAGCAGCAGTCGCTT
CACGTTCGCTCGCGTATCGGTGATTCATTCTGCTAACCAGTAAGGCAACCCCGCCAGCCTAGCCGGGTCC
TCAACGACAGGAGCACGATCATGCGCACCCGTGGGGCCGCCATGCCGGCGATAATGGCCTGCTTCTCGCC
GAAACGTTTGGTGGCGGGACCAGTGACGAAGGCTTGAGCGAGGGCGTGCAAGATTCCGAATACCGCAAGC
GACAGGCCGATCATCGTCGCGCTCCAGCGAAAGCGGTCCTCGCCGAAAATGACCCAGAGCGCTGCCGGCA
CCTGTCCTACGAGTTGCATGATAAAGAAGACAGTCATAAGTGCGGCGACGATAGTCATGCCCCGCGCCCA
CCGGAAGGAGCTGACTGGGTTGAAGGCTCTCAAGGGCATCGGTCGAGATCCCGGTGCCTAATGAGTGAGC
TAACTTACATTAATTGCGTTGCGCTCACTGCCCGCTTTCCAGTCGGGAAACCTGTCGTGCCAGCTGCATT
AATGAATCGGCCAACGCGCGGGGAGAGGCGGTTTGCGTATTGGGCGCCAGGGTGGTTTTTCTTTTCACCA
GTGAGACGGGCAACAGCTGATTGCCCTTCACCGCCTGGCCCTGAGAGAGTTGCAGCAAGCGGTCCACGCT
GGTTTGCCCCAGCAGGCGAAAATCCTGTTTGATGGTGGTTAACGGCGGGATATAACATGAGCTGTCTTCG
GTATCGTCGTATCCCACTACCGAGATATCCGCACCAACGCGCAGCCCGGACTCGGTAATGGCGCGCATTG
CGCCCAGCGCCATCTGATCGTTGGCAACCAGCATCGCAGTGGGAACGATGCCCTCATTCAGCATTTGCAT
GGTTTGTTGAAAACCGGACATGGCACTCCAGTCGCCTTCCCGTTCCGCTATCGGCTGAATTTGATTGCGA
GTGAGATATTTATGCCAGCCAGCCAGACGCAGACGCGCCGAGACAGAACTTAATGGGCCCGCTAACAGCG
CGATTTGCTGGTGACCCAATGCGACCAGATGCTCCACGCCCAGTCGCGTACCGTCTTCATGGGAGAAAAT
AATACTGTTGATGGGTGTCTGGTCAGAGACATCAAGAAATAACGCCGGAACATTAGTGCAGGCAGCTTCC
ACAGCAATGGCATCCTGGTCATCCAGCGGATAGTTAATGATCAGCCCACTGACGCGTTGCGCGAGAAGAT
TGTGCACCGCCGCTTTACAGGCTTCGACGCCGCTTCGTTCTACCATCGACACCACCACGCTGGCACCCAG
TTGATCGGCGCGAGATTTAATCGCCGCGACAATTTGCGACGGCGCGTGCAGGGCCAGACTGGAGGTGGCA
ACGCCAATCAGCAACGACTGTTTGCCCGCCAGTTGTTGTGCCACGCGGTTGGGAATGTAATTCAGCTCCG
CCATCGCCGCTTCCACTTTTTCCCGCGTTTTCGCAGAAACGTGGCTGGCCTGGTTCACCACGCGGGAAAC
GGTCTGATAAGAGACACCGGCATACTCTGCGACATCGTATAACGTTACTGGTTTCACATTCACCACCCTG
AATTGACTCTCTTCCGGGCGCTATCATGCCATACCGCGAAAGGTTTTGCGCCATTCGATGGTGTCCGGGA
TCTCGACGCTCTCCCTTATGCGACTCCTGCATTAGGAAGCAGCCCAGTAGTAGGTTGAGGCCGTTGAGCA
CCGCCGCCGCAAGGAATGGTGCATGCAAGGAGATGGCGCCCAACAGTCCCCCGGCCACGGGGCCTGCCAC
CATACCCACGCCGAAACAAGCGCTCATGAGCCCGAAGTGGCGAGCCCGATCTTCCCCATCGGTGATGTCG
GCGATATAGGCGCCAGCAACCGCACCTGTGGCGCCGGTGATGCCGGCCACGATGCGTCCGGCGTAGAGGA
TCGAGATCTCGATCCCGCGAAATTAATACGACTCACTATAGGGGAATTGTGAGCGGATAACAATTCCCCT
CTAGAAATAATTTTGTTTAACTTTAAGAAGGAGATATACCATGGGTCATCACCATCATCATCACGGGTCC
CTGCAGGACTCAGAAGTCAATCAAGAAGCTAAGCCAGAGGTCAAGCCAGAAGTCAAGCCTGAGACTCACA
TCAATTTAAAGGTGTCCGATGGATCTTCAGAGATCTTCTTCAAGATCAAAAAGACCACTCCTTTAAGAAG
GCTGATGGAAGCGTTCGCTAAAAGACAGGGTAAGGAAATGGACTCCTTAAGATTCTTGTACGACGGTATT
AGAATTCAAGCTGATCAGGCCCCTGAAGATTTGGACATGGAGGATAACGATATTATTGAGGCTCACCGCG
AACAGATTGGAGGTATGACTGAATCTTTTGCTCAACTCTTTGAAGAGTCCTTAAAAGAAATCGAAACCCG
CCCGGGTTCTATCGTTCGTGGCGTTGTTGTTGCTATCGACAAAGACGTAGTACTGGTTGACGCTGGTCTG
AAATCTGAGTCCGCCATCCCGGCTGAGCAGTTCAAAAACGCCCAGGGCGAGCTGGAAATCCAGGTAGGTG
ACGAAGTTGACGTTGCTCTGGACGCAGTAGAAGACGGCTTCGGTGAAACTCTGCTGTCCCGTGAGAAAGC
TAAACGTCACGAAGCCTGGATCACGCTGGAAAAAGCTTACGAAGATGCTGAAACTGTTACCGGTGTTATC
AACGGCAAAGTTAAGGGCGGCTTCACTGTTGAGCTGAACGGTATTCGTGCGTTCCTGCCAGGTTCTCTGG
TAGACGTTCGTCCGGTGCGTGACACTCTGCACCTGGAAGGCAAAGAGCTTGAATTTAAAGTAATCAAGCT
GGATCAGAAGCGCAACAACGTTGTTGTTTCTCGTCGTGCCGTTATCGAATCCGAAAACAGCGCAGAGCGC
GATCAGCTGCTGGAAAACCTGCAGGAAGGCATGGAAGTTAAAGGTATCGTTAAGAACCTCACTGACTACG
GTGCATTCGTTGATCTGGGCGGCGTTGACGGCCTGCTGCACATCACTGACATGGCCTGGAAACGCGTTAA
GCATCCGAGCGAAATCGTCAACGTGGGCGACGAAATCACTGTTAAAGTGCTGAAGTTCGACCGCGAACGT
ACCCGTGTATCCCTGGGCCTGAAACAGCTGGGCGAAGATCCGTGGGTAGCTATCGCTAAACGTTATCCGG
AAGGTACCAAACTGACTGGTCGCGTGACCAACCTGACCGACTACGGCTGCTTCGTTGAAATCGAAGAAGG
CGTTGAAGGCCTGGTACACGTTTCCGAAATGGACTGGACCAACAAAAACATCCACCCGTCCAAAGTTGTT
AACGTTGGCGATGTAGTGGAAGTTATGGTTCTGGATATCGACGAAGAACGTCGTCGTATCTCCCTGGGTC
TGAAACAGTGCAAAGCTAACCCGTGGCAGCAGTTCGCGGAAACCCACAACAAGGGCGACCGTGTTGAAGG
TAAAATCAAGTCTATCACTGACTTCGGTATCTTCATCGGCTTGGACGGCGGCATCGACGGCCTGGTTCAC
CTGTCTGACATCTCCTGGAACGTTGCAGGCGAAGAAGCAGTTCGTGAATACAAAAAAGGCGACGAAATCG
CTGCAGTTGTTCTGCAGGTTGACGCAGAACGTGAACGTATCTCCCTGGGCGTTAAACAGCTCGCAGAAGA
TCCGTTCAACAACTGGGTTGCTCTGAACAAGAAAGGCGCTATCGTAACCGGTAAAGTAACTGCAGTTGAC
GCTAAAGGCGCAACCGTAGAACTGGCTGACGGCGTTGAAGGTTACCTGCGTGCTTCTGAAGCATCCCGTG
ACCGCGTTGAAGACGCTACCCTGGTTCTGAGCGTTGGCGACGAAGTTGAAGCTAAATTCACCGGCGTTGA
TCGTAAAAACCGCGCAATCAGCCTGTCTGTTCGTGCGAAAGACGAAGCTGACGAGAAAGATGCAATCGCA
ACTGTTAACAAACAGGAAGATGCAAACTTCTCCAACAACGCAATGGCTGAAGCTTTCAAAGCAGCTAAAG
GCGAGTAACTAGAGGATCCGAATTCGAGCTCCGTCGACAAGCTTGCGGCCGCACTCGAGCACCACCACCA
CCACCACTGAGATCCGGCTGCTAACAAAGCCCGAAAGGAAGCTGAGTTGGCTGCTGCCACCGCTGAGCAA
TAACTAGCATAACCCCTTGGGGCCTCTAAACGGGTCTTGAGGGGTTTTTTGCTGAAAGGAGGAACTATAT
CCGGATTGGCGAATGGG
[124 nt withheld, positions 4638-4761]
C
[91 nt withheld, positions 4763-4853]
A
[49 nt withheld, positions 4855-4903]
CCTTTGACGTTGGAGTCCACGTTCTTT
[37 nt withheld, positions 4931-4967]
ACCCTATCTCGGTCTATTCTTTTGATTTATAAGGGATTTTGCCGATTTCGGCCTATTGGTTAAAAAATGA
GCTGATTTAACAAAAATTTAACGCGAATTTTAACAAAATATTAACGCTTACAATTTAGGTGGCACTTTTC
GGGGAAATGTGCGCGGAACCCCTATTTGTTTATTTTTCTAAATACATTCAAATATGTATCCGCTCATGAG
ACAATAACCCTGATAAATGCTTCAATAATATTGAAAAAGGAAGAGTATGAGTATTCAACATTTCCGTGTC
GCCCTTATTCCCTTTTTTGCGGCATTTTGCCTTCCTGTTTTTGCTCACCCAGAAACGCTGGTGAAAGTAA
AAGATGCTGAAGATCAGTTGGGTGCACGAGTGGGTTACATCGAACTGGATCTCAACAGCGGTAAGATCCT
TGAGAGTTTTCGCCCCGAAGAACGTTTTCCAATGATGAGCACTTTTAAAGTTCTGCTATGTGGCGCGGTA
TTATCCCGTATTGACGCCGGGCAAGAGCAACTCGGTCGCCGCATACACTATTCTCAGAATGACTTGGTTG
AGTACTCACCAGTCACAGAAAAGCATCTTACGGATGGCATGACAGTAAGAGAATTATGCAGTGCTGCCAT
AACCATGAGTGATAACACTGCGGCCAACTTACTTCTGACAACGATCGGAGGACCGAAGGAGCTAACCGCT
TTTTTGCACAACATGGGGGATCATGTAACTCGCCTTGATCGTTGGGAACCGGAGCTGAATGAAGCCATAC
CAAACGACGAGCGTGACACCACGATGCCTGCAGCAATGGCAACAACGTTGCGCAAACTATTAACTGGCGA
ACTACTTACTCTAGCTTCCCGGCAACAATTAATAGACTGGATGGAGGCGGATAAAGTTGCAGGACCACTT
CTGCGCTCGGCCCTTCCGGCTGGCTGGTTTATTGCTGATAAATCTGGAGCCGGTGAGCGTGGTTCTCGCG
GTATCATTGCAGCACTGGGGCCAGATGGTAAGCCCTCCCGTATCGTAGTTATCTACACGACGGGGAGTCA
GGCAACTATGGATGAACGAAATAGACAGATCGCTGAGATAGGTGCCTCACTGATTAAGCATTGGTAACTG
TCAGACCAAGTTTACTCATATATACTTTAGATTGATTTAAAACTTCATTTTTAATTTAAAAGGATCTAGG
TGAAGATCCTTTTTGATAATCTCATGACCAAAATCCCTTAACGTGAGTTTTCGTTCCACTGAGCGTCAGA
CCCCGTAGAAAAGATCAAAGGATCTTCTTGAGATCCTTTTTTTCTGCGCGTAATCTGCTGCTTGCAAACA
AAAAAACCACCGCTACCAGCGGTGGTTTGTTTGCCGGATCAAGAGCTACCAACTCTTTTTCCGAAGGTAA
CTGGCTTCAGCAGAGCGCAGATACCAAATACTGTCCTTCTAGTGTAGCCGTAGTTAGGCCACCACTTCAA
GAACTCTGTAGCACCGCCTACATACCTCGCTCTGCTAATCCTGTTACCAGTGGCTGCTGCCAGTGGCGAT
AAGTCGTGTCTTACCGGGTTGGACTCAAGACGATAGTTACCGGATAAGGCGCAGCGGTCGGGCTGAACGG
GGGGTTCGTGCACACAGCCCAGCTTGGAGCGAACGACCTACACCGAACTGAGATACCTACAGCGTGAGCT
ATGAGAAAGCGCCACGCTTCCCGAAGGGAGAAAGGCGGACAGGTATCCGGTAAGCGGCAGGGTCGGAACA
GGAGAGCGCACGAGGGAGCTTCCAGGGGGAAACGCCTGGTATCTTTATAGTCCTGTCGGGTTTCGCCACC
TCTGACTTGAGCGTCGATTTTTGTGATGCTCGTCAGGGGGGCGGAGCCTATGGAAAAACGCCAGCAACGC
GGCCTTTTTACGGTTCCTGGCCTTTTGCTGGCCTTTTGCTCACATGTTCTTTCCTGCGTTATCCCCTGAT
TCTGTGGATAACCGTATTACCGCCTTTGAGTGAGCTGATACCGCTCGCCGCAGCCGAACGACCGAGCGCA
GCGAGTCAGTGAGCGAGGAAGCGGAAGAGCGCCTGATGCGGTATTTTCTCCTTACGCATCTGTGCGGTAT
TTCACACCGCAATGGTGCACTCTCAGTACAATCTGCTCTGATGCCGCATAGTTAAGCCAGTATACACTCC
GCTATCGCTACGTGACTGGGTCATGGCTGCGCCCCGACACCCGCCAACACCCGCTGACGCGCCCTGACGG
GCTTGTCTGCTCCCGGCATCCGCTTACAGACAAGCTGTGACCGTCTCCGGGAGCTGCATGTGTCAGAGGT
TTTCACCGTCATCACCGAAACGCGCGAGGCAGCTGCGGTAAAGCTCATCAGCGTGGTCGTGAAGCGATTC
ACAGATGTCTGCCTGTTCATCCGCGTCCAGCTCGTTGAGTTTCTCCAGAAGCGTTAAT
Features (pLannotate 1.2.2; 20 found; start..end, strand, type, name):
     73..453     +  CDS            YPB1_ECOLX: Protein predicted: Swiss-Prot protein existence level 4. From Escherichia coli.
    525..816     -  CDS            TcR (fragment): tetracycline efflux protein; tet; confers resistance to tetracycline
    831..852     -  protein_bind   CAP binding site: CAP binding activates transcription in the presence of cAMP. E. coli catabolite activator protein
    865..1947    -  CDS            lacI: lac repressor; lacI; The lac repressor binds to the lac operator to inhibit transcription in E. coli. This inhibition can be relieved by adding lactose or isopropyl-β-D-thiogalactopyranoside (IPTG).
   1948..2025    -  promoter       lacI promoter: lacI
   2033..2312    -  CDS            TcR (fragment): tetracycline efflux protein; tet; confers resistance to tetracycline
   2334..2352    +  promoter       T7 promoter: promoter for bacteriophage T7 RNA polymerase
   2353..2377    +  protein_bind   lac operator: The lac repressor binds to the lac operator to inhibit transcription in E. coli. This inhibition can be relieved by adding lactose or isopropyl-β-D-thiogalactopyranoside (IPTG). lac repressor encoded by lacI
   2392..2414    +  RBS            RBS: efficient ribosome binding site from bacteriophage T7 gene 10 (Olins and Rangwala, 1989)
   2457..2744    +  CDS            SUMO: cleavable ubiquitin-like protein tag; S. cerevisiae SMT3 (truncated and modified); modified to prevent cleavage by eukaryotic SUMO proteases
   2745..4415    +  CDS            rpsA: RS1_ECOLI - Also known as ssyF. Experimental evidence at protein level: Swiss-Prot protein existence level 1. In case of infection by bacteriophage T4, plays a significant role in substrate choice by viral endoribonuclease RegB. From Escherichia coli (strain K12).
   4470..4487    +  CDS            9xHis (fragment): 9xHis affinity tag
   4497..4546    +  CDS            SET1 (fragment): solubility-enhancement tag derived from T7 phage gene 10B
   4554..4601    +  terminator     T7 terminator: transcription terminator for bacteriophage T7 RNA polymerase
   4638..5066    +  rep_origin     f1 ori (sequence partly withheld): f1 bacteriophage origin of replication; arrow indicates direction of (+) strand synthesis
   5119..5223    +  promoter       AmpR promoter: bla
   5224..6084    +  CDS            AmpR: β-lactamase; bla; confers resistance to ampicillin, carbenicillin, and related antibiotics
   6255..6843    +  rep_origin     ori: high-copy-number ColE1/pMB1/pBR322/pUC origin of replication
   7029..7168    -  misc_feature   bom: basis of mobility region from pBR322
   7270..56      -  CDS            rop (across the origin): Rop protein, which maintains plasmids at low copy number; rop
