[The description below was written by a language model from this plasmid's Addgene catalogue record and pLannotate feature annotations shown in this document.]
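Description:
pNQ058 is a bacterial expression plasmid built on the pESUMO backbone, a pET-style T7 vector, for producing E. coli ribosomal protein S1 (rS1, encoded by rpsA) as a fusion to an N-terminal 6xHis-SUMO tag. It is propagated in E. coli under ampicillin selection via the β-lactamase gene and its own promoter. Replication relies on a ColE1/pMB1-type origin accompanied by the pBR322 bom region and the rop gene, which normally moderates copy number; the catalogue lists copy number as unknown. An f1 origin is also present, and short tetracycline-resistance fragments flanking the lacI region are non-functional remnants of the pBR322 lineage.

The expression cassette consists of a T7 promoter followed by a lac operator, the strong phage T7 gene 10 ribosome binding site, a SUMO coding sequence derived from yeast SMT3, and directly abutting it the 1,671 bp rpsA open reading frame, inserted by Gibson assembly, with a T7 terminator downstream. A plasmid-borne lacI gene supplies repressor, so expression is IPTG-inducible in hosts that provide T7 RNA polymerase. The annotation does not separately mark the N-terminal 6xHis stated in the purpose field, although there is an unannotated gap between the RBS and SUMO where it would sit. A His-tag fragment and a short T7 gene 10-derived fragment annotated downstream of rpsA look like vector-derived sequence, and the record does not indicate whether they are translated. His-SUMO fusions generally permit affinity purification followed by SUMO protease removal of the tag. The associated publication concerns real-time tracking of transcription-translation coupling, for which purified S1 was presumably prepared.
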