Addgene plasmid #242079: pNQ058
Purpose: Expresses rS1 as fusion with 6xHis-SUMO
Depositing lab: Olivier Duss. Depositing organization: European Molecular Biology Laboratory (EMBL), Heidelberg. Publication: Tracking transcription-translation coupling in real time. Qureshi NS, Duss O. Nature. 2025 Jan;637(8045):487-495. doi: 10.1038/s41586-024-08308-w. Epub 2024 Dec 4. PubMed 39633055.
Backbone
  Vector backbone: pESUMO
  Vector type: Bacterial Expression
Growth in bacteria
  Bacterial resistance: Ampicillin, 100 μg/mL
  Growth temperature: 37°C
  Growth strain: DH5alpha
  Copy number: Unknown
Gene/Insert
  Gene/Insert name: rpsa
  Species: E. coli
  Insert size (bp): 1671
  Entrez Gene: rpsA (a.k.a. b0911, ECK0902, ssyF)
  Tag / fusion protein: SUMO (N terminal on backbone)
  Cloning method: Gibson Cloning
  Sequencing primers: 5′ taatacgactcactataggg
Terms and licenses: Academic/Nonprofit Terms; Industry Terms: Not Available to Industry
How to cite: pNQ058 was a gift from Olivier Duss (Addgene plasmid # 242079 ; http://n2t.net/addgene:242079 ; RRID:Addgene_242079)
